Addgene plasmid #243745: pAWP78-PVCpnf_pvc13-Ad5_pvc10-HUHe
Purpose: PVC structural operon - tail fiber (Pvc13) retargeted with Ad5 knob - spike tip (Pvc10) loaded with HUHe on CTD
Depositing lab: Feng Zhang. Depositing organization: Broad Institute. Publication: Targeted delivery of diverse biomolecules with engineered bacterial nanosyringes. Kreitz J, Yang V, Friedrich MJ, Pham J, Macrae RK, Zhang F. Nat Biotechnol. 2025 Aug 12. doi: 10.1038/s41587-025-02774-x. PubMed 40796978.
Backbone
  Vector backbone: pAWP78
  Vector type: Bacterial Expression
Growth in bacteria
  Bacterial resistance: Kanamycin, 50 μg/mL
  Growth temperature: 37°C
  Growth strain: EPI300
  Copy number: Low Copy
Gene/Insert
  Gene/Insert name: pvc13-Ad5_pvc10-HUHe
  Species: Synthetic
  Cloning method: Gibson Cloning
Terms and licenses: Academic/Nonprofit Terms; Industry Terms: Not Available to Industry
How to cite: pAWP78-PVCpnf_pvc13-Ad5_pvc10-HUHe was a gift from Feng Zhang (Addgene plasmid # 243745 ; http://n2t.net/addgene:243745 ; RRID:Addgene_243745)
