[The description below was written by a language model from this plasmid's Addgene catalogue record and pLannotate feature annotations shown in this document.]
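Description:
pAWP78-PVCpnf_pvc13-Ad5_pvc10-HUHe is a 26.2 kb bacterial expression plasmid built on the pAWP78 backbone. It carries an engineered version of the PVCpnf structural operon, the gene cluster that encodes a Photorhabdus virulence cassette, a contractile "nanosyringe" particle. The backbone is a broad-host-range IncP-type replicon. The annotation finds oriV together with trfA, whose product binds and activates oriV, plus oriT and traJ, which allow conjugative mobilisation. A ColE1/pUC-type origin is also detected, although the catalogue lists the plasmid as low copy. Selection is by kanamycin through an aph(3')-Ia cassette. A short tetR fragment next to trfA appears to be a backbone remnant.

Most of the plasmid, roughly 21 kb, is left unannotated by the automated feature table and presumably holds the pvc structural genes. The record does not state the promoter driving them. Two annotated fragments match the two engineered modifications named in the record. A segment of adenovirus 5 fiber protein corresponds to the Ad5 knob domain placed in the tail fiber Pvc13, which retargets particle binding; this fiber protein naturally binds the coxsackievirus and adenovirus receptor. A fragment of porcine circovirus 2 Rep corresponds to the HUH endonuclease domain ("HUHe") fused to the C-terminal domain of the spike tip protein Pvc10. Rep-type HUH domains nick a specific single-stranded DNA sequence and become covalently attached to it through a tyrosine. This fusion therefore plausibly provides a way to attach DNA-linked cargo to the spike.

The construct was assembled by Gibson cloning. According to the record, it is used to produce retargeted, spike-loaded PVC particles in bacteria for targeted delivery of biomolecules.
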