Features (pLannotate 1.2.2; 9 found; start..end, strand, type, name):
    339..1154    -  CDS            KanR: aminoglycoside phosphotransferase; aph(3')-Ia; confers resistance to kanamycin in bacteria or G418 (Geneticin®) in eukaryotes
   1286..1438    -  CDS            tetR (fragment): TETR1_ECOLX - Experimental evidence at protein level: Swiss-Prot protein existence level 1. TetR is the repressor of the tetracycline resistance element; its N-terminal region forms a helix-turn-helix structure and binds DNA. Binding of tetracycline to TetR reduces the repressor affinity for the tetracycline resistance gene (tetA) promoter operator sites. From Escherichia coli.
   1458..2606    -  CDS            trfA: trans-acting replication protein that binds to and activates oriV
   2878..3249    -  CDS            traJ: oriT-recognizing protein; traJ
   3282..3391    -  oriT           oriT: incP origin of transfer
   3544..4175    +  rep_origin     oriV: incP origin of replication
   4484..5072    +  rep_origin     ori: high-copy-number ColE1/pMB1/pBR322/pUC origin of replication
  13780..14124   +  CDS            Rep (fragment): REP_PCV2 - Experimental evidence at protein level: Swiss-Prot protein existence level 1. Essential for the replication of viral ssDNA. The closed circular ssDNA genome is first converted to a superhelical dsDNA. Rep and/or Rep' binds a specific hairpin at the genome origin of replication. Introduces an endonucleolytic nick within the conserved sequence 5'-AGTATTAC-3' in the intergenic region of the genome, thereby initiating the rolling circle replication (RCR). Following cleavage, binds covalently to the 5'-phosphate of DNA as a tyrosyl ester. The cleavage gives rise to a free 3'-OH that serv
  20416..21108   +  CDS            SPIKE_ADE05 (fragment): Experimental evidence at protein level: Swiss-Prot protein existence level 1. Forms spikes that protrude from each vertex of the icosahedral capsid. Interacts with host coxsackievirus and adenovirus receptor CXADR located at the cell tight junctions to provide virion initial attachment to target cell. The fiber protein binds to CXADR with a higher affinity than CXADR binds to itself, thereby blocking the cell-cell adhesion function of CXADR dimers and leading to local disruption of the tight junction. Fiber protein present on neo- synthesized particles may thus disrupt the junctional integrity
>Addgene plasmid #243745 | pAWP78-PVCpnf_pvc13-Ad5_pvc10-HUHe | addgene full sequence | sequence record 485901 | Addgene NGS Result
GAGATGATGATAAGAATGGTCAGTCACCAGATAAAATGATCTCTGGTCAATTTTAGGAAAGCTGAAAAAA
CCTGACCAAATGCGTCGTAAATTCTATGCTTAGAAAGACTCGGTGCCAGTGTAATACCTAAGATATGGTT
TTTATTTCCATATCTGTTCGAAAACTTAGAAATAACAAGTTCAACAATAACCAGGGACTTTAAATATCGG
ATCCTTGTCGGGAAGATGCGTGATCTGATCCTTCAACTCAGCAAAAGTTCGATTTATTCAACAAAGCCGC
CGTCCCGTCAAGTCAGCGTAATGCTCTGCCAGTGTTACAACCAATTAACCAATTCTGATTAGAAAAACTC
ATCGAGCATCAAATGAAACTGCAATTTATTCATATCAGGATTATCAATACCATATTTTTGAAAAAGCCGT
TTCTGTAATGAAGGAGAAAACTCACCGAGGCAGTTCCATAGGATGGCAAGATCCTGGTATCGGTCTGCGA
TTCCGACTCGTCCAACATCAATACAACCTATTAATTTCCCCTCGTCAAAAATAAGGTTATCAAGTGAGAA
ATCACCATGAGTGACGACTGAATCCGGTGAGAATGGCAAAAGCTTATGCATTTCTTTCCAGACTTGTTCA
ACAGGCCAGCCATTACGCTCGTCATCAAAATCACTCGCATCAACCAAACCGTTATTCATTCGTGATTGCG
CCTGAGCGAGACGAAATACGCGATCGCTGTTAAAAGGACAATTACAAACAGGAATCGAATGCAACCGGCG
CAGGAACACTGCCAGCGCATCAACAATATTTTCACCTGAATCAGGATATTCTTCTAATACCTGGAATGCT
GTTTTCCCGGGGATCGCAGTGGTGAGTAACCATGCATCATCAGGAGTACGGATAAAATGCTTGATGGTCG
GAAGAGGCATAAATTCCGTCAGCCAGTTTAGTCTGACCATCTCATCTGTAACATCATTGGCAACGCTACC
TTTGCCATGTTTCAGAAACAACTCTGGCGCATCGGGCTTCCCATACAATCGATAGATTGTCGCACCTGAT
TGCCCGACATTATCGCGAGCCCATTTATACCCATATAAATCAGCATCCATGTTGGAATTTAATCGCGGCC
TCGAGCAAGACGTTTCCCGTTGAATATGGCTCATAACACCCCTTGTATTACTGTTTATGTAAGCAGACAG
TTTTATTGTTCATGATGATATATTTTTATCTTGTGCAATGTAACATCAGAGATTTTGAGACACAACGTGG
CTTTCGACTTCCGGCAAGCTATACGCGCCCTAGAATTGTCAATTTTAATCCTCTGTTTATCGGCAGTTCG
TAGAGCGCGCCGTGCGTCCCGAGCGATACTGAGCGAAGCAAGTGCGTCGAGCAGTGCCCGCTTGTTCCTG
AAATGCCAGTAAAGCGCTGGCTGCTGAACCCCCAGCCGGAACTGACCCCACAAGGCCCTAGCGTTTGCAA
TGCACCAGGTCATCATTGACCCAGGCGTGTTCCACCAGGCCGCTGCCTCGCAACTCTTCGCAGGCTTCGC
CGACCTGCTCGCGCCACTTCTTCACGCGGGTGGAATCCGATCCGCACATGAGGCGGAAGGTTTCCAGCTT
GAGCGGGTACGGCTCCCGGTGCGAGCTGAAATAGTCGAACATCCGTCGGGCCGTCGGCGACAGCTTGCGG
TACTTCTCCCATATGAATTTCGTGTAGTGGTCGCCAGCAAACAGCACGACGATTTCCTCGTCGATCAGGA
CCTGGCAACGGGACGTTTTCTTGCCACGGTCCAGGACGCGGAAGCGGTGCAGCAGCGACACCGATTCCAG
GTGCCCAACGCGGTCGGACGTGAAGCCCATCGCCGTCGCCTGTAGGCGCGACAGGCATTCCTCGGCCTTC
GTGTAATACCGGCCATTGATCGACCAGCCCAGGTCCTGGCAAAGCTCGTAGAACGTGAAGGTGATCGGCT
CGCCGATAGGGGTGCGCTTCGCGTACTCCAACACCTGCTGCCACACCAGTTCGTCATCGTCGGCCCGCAG
CTCGACGCCGGTGTAGGTGATCTTCACGTCCTTGTTGACGTGGAAAATGACCTTGTTTTGCAGCGCCTCG
CGCGGGATTTTCTTGTTGCGCGTGGTGAACAGGGCAGAGCGGGCCGTGTCGTTTGGCATCGCTCGCATCG
TGTCCGGCCACGGCGCAATATCGAACAAGGAAAGCTGCATTTCCTTGATCTGCTGCTTCGTGTGTTTCAG
CAACGCGGCCTGCTTGGCCTCGCTGACCTGTTTTGCCAGGTCCTCGCCGGCGGTTTTTCGCTTCTTGGTC
GTCATAGTTCCTCGCGTGTCGATGGTCATCGACTTCGCCAAACCTGCCGCCTCCTGTTCGAGACGACGCG
AACGCTCCACGGCGGCCGATGGCGCGGGCAGGGCAGGGGGAGCCAGTTGCACGCTGTCGCGCTCGATCTT
GGCCGTAGCTTGCTGGACCATCGAGCCGACGGACTGGAAGGTTTCGCGGGGCGCACGCATGACGGTGCGG
CTTGCGATGGTTTCGGCATCCTCGGCGGAAAACCCCGCGTCGATCAGTTCTTGCCTGTATGCCTTCCGGT
CAAACGTCCGATTCATTCACCCTCCTTGCGGGATTGCCCCGACTCACGCCGGGGCAATGTGCCCTTATTC
CTGATTTGACCCGCCTGGTGCCTTGGTGTCCAGATAATCCACCTTATCGGCAATGAAGTCGGTCCCGTAG
ACCGTCTGGCCGTCCTTCTCGTACTTGGTATTCCGAATCTTGCCCTGCACGAATACCAGCTCCGCGAAGT
CGCTCTTCTTGATGGAGCGCATGGGGACGTGCTTGGCAATCACGCGCACCCCCCGGCCGTTTTAGCGGCT
AAAAAAGTCATGGCTCTGCCCTCGGGCGGACCACGCCCATCATGACCTTGCCAAGCTCGTCCTGCTTCTC
TTCGATCTTCGCCAGCAGGGCGAGGATCGTGGCATCACCGAACCGCGCCGTGCGCGGGTCGTCGGTGAGC
CAGAGTTTCAGCAGGCCGCCCAGGCGGCCCAGGTCGCCATTGATGCGGGCCAGCTCGCGGACGTGCTCAT
AGTCCACGACGCCCGTGATTTTGTAGCCCTGGCCGACGGCCAGCAGGTAGGCCTACAGGCTCATGCCGGC
CGCCGCCGCCTTTTCCTCAATCGCTCTTCGTTCGTCTGGAAGGCAGTACACCTTGATAGGTGGGCTGCCC
TTCCTGGTTGGCTTGGTTTCATCAGCCATCCGCTTGCCCTCATCTGTTACGCCGGCGGTAGCCGGCCAGC
CTCGCAGAGCAGGATTCCCGTTGAGCACCGCCAGGTGCGAATAAGGGACAGTGAAGAAGGAACACCCGCT
CGCGGGTGGGCCTACTTCACCTATCCTGCCCGGCTGACGCCGTTGGATACACCAAGGAAAGTCTACACGA
ACCCTTTGGCAAAATCCTGTATATCGTGCGAAAAAGGATGGATATACCGAAAAAATCGCTATAATGACCC
CGAAGCAGGGTTATGCAGCGGAAAAGATCCGTCGACCCTTTCCGACGCTCACCGGGCTGGTTGCCCTCGC
CGCTGGGCTGGCGGCCGTCTATGGCCCTGCAAACGCGCCAGAAACGCCGTCGAAGCCGTGTGCGAGACAC
CGCGGCCGCCGGCGTTGTGGATACCTCGCGGAAAACTTGGCCCTCACTGACAGATGAGGGGCGGACGTTG
ACACTTGAGGGGCCGACTCACCCGGCGCGGCGTTGACAGATGAGGGGCAGGCTCGATTTCGGCCGGCGAC
GTGGAGCTGGCCAGCCTCGCAAATCGGCGAAAACGCCTGATTTTACGCGAGTTTCCCACAGATGATGTGG
ACAAGCCTGGGGATAAGTGCCCTGCGGTATTGACACTTGAGGGGCGCGACTACTGACAGATGAGGGGCGC
GATCCTTGACACTTGAGGGGCAGAGTGCTGACAGATGAGGGGCGCACCTATTGACATTTGAGGGGCTGTC
CACAGGCAGAAAATCCAGCATTTGCAAGGGTTTCCGCCCGTTTTTCGGCCACCGCTAACCTGTCTTTTAA
CCTGCTTTTAAACCAATATTTATAAACCTTGTTTTTAACCAGGGCTGCGCCCTGTGCGCGTGACCGCGCA
CGCCGAAGGGGGGTGCCCCCCCTTCTCGAACCCTCCCGGCCCGCTAACGCGGGCCTCCCATCCCCCCAGG
GGCTGCGCCCCTCGGCCGCGAACGGCCTCACCCCAAAAATGGCAGCCAAGCTGACCCGCTAGGGACGTGA
AGTCGATTCCTTCGATGGTTAGCAATCAAAGACTCAGAGTGCTGTCTGGAGCGTGAATCTAACGGTACGT
ATCTCGATTGCTCGGTCGCTATTCGCACTCTGCGAAAGTTCGTACCGCTCATTCACTAGGTTGCGAATCA
TGACCAAAATCCCTTAACGTGAGTTTTCGTTCCACTGAGCGTCAGACCCCGTAGAAAAGATCAAAGGATC
TTCTTGAGATCCTTTTTTTCTGCGCGTAATCTGCTGCTTGCAAACAAAAAAACCACCGCTACCAGCGGTG
GTTTGTTTGCCGGATCAAGAGCTACCAACTCTTTTTCCGAAGGTAACTGGCTTCAGCAGAGCGCAGATAC
CAAATACTGTTCTTCTAGTGTAGCCGTAGTTAGGCCACCACTTCAAGAACTCTGTAGCACCGCCTACATA
CCTCGCTCTGCTAATCCTGTTACCAGTGGCTGCTGCCAGTGGTGATAAGTCGTGTCTTACCGGGTTGGAC
TCAAGACGATAGTTACCGGATAAAGCGCAGCGGTCGGGCTGAACGGGGGGTTCGTGCACACAGCCCAGCT
TGGAGCGAACGACCTACACCGAACTGAGATACCTACAGCGTGAGCTATGAGAAAGCGCCACGCTTCCCGA
AGGGAGAAAGGCGGACAGGTATCCGGTAAGCGGCAGGGTCGGAACAGGAGAGCGCACGAGGGAGCTTCCA
GGGGGAAACGCCTGGTATCTTTATAGTCCTGTCGGGTTTCGCCACCTCTGACTTGAGCGTCGATTTTTGT
GATGCTCGTCAGGGGGGCGGAGCCTATGGAAAAACGCCAGCAACGCGGCCTTTTTACGGTTCCTGGCCTT
TTGCTGGCCTTTTGCTCACATGTTCTTTCCTGCGTTATCCCCTGATTCTGTGGATAACCGTATTACCGCC
TTTGAGTGAGCTGTCGCGAATGCATCTAGATATAATTACATCTTCATCATTCGGTATTTTAAATGACATA
TATCCTCCTTCCGAATAGTTTTAATGGTGATGTTCGATTGGACAGTGTTTTCCATTATTAAAATTTTAAG
TATCACATCATGTTTAATGAAGGATTGATGTTTATTAGAATATTCATAATAGCTTTGTCTTTGCCTCTAT
GTAAATGAAATTGCATAAAAAGCAAATTGCATTATTGGCAATGTACTTATTCTGGATTTTTCGGCACGAT
AAATTATTGGTGTAAGTTTTATATCATGAGTAAAAATTCGGAATGATATTCCTGTCATTTTGTGGCGGTA
GCGTTACTCAAGATATTATCCTACATCATATGTTGATTATTGTAATCAATCGAGCTATTTTTTGTCTAAA
AAGGGGCTTTTATGTCTACAAGTACATCTCAAATTGCGGTTGAATATCCTATTCCTGTCTATCGCTTTAT
TGTTTCTGTCGGAGATGAGAAAATTCCATTTAATAGTGTTTCAGGATTAGATATTAGTTATGACACCATT
GAATACCGAGATGGTGTTGGTAATTGGTTCAAAATGCCGGGTCAGAGTCAGAGCACTAATATCACCTTGC
GTAAAGGCGTTTTCCCGGGGAAAACAGAACTGTTTGATTGGATTAACTCTATTCAGCTTAATCAGGTAGA
GAAAAAGGATATTACCATCAGTTTAACTAATGATGCAGGTACCGAATTATTAATGACCTGGAATGTTTCT
AATGCTTTTCCCACTTCATTGACTTCACCTTCATTTGATGCCACCAGTAATGATATTGCAGTACAGGAAA
TTACGCTGATGGCAGATCGGGTGATTATGCAGGCTGTTTGAAGCATTGATATTTAATCATCTCATATAAG
GGAACTTTTATGACAACCGTTACCAGTTATCCTGGCGTTTATATTGAAGAATTAAATAGCCTGGCCTTGT
CAGTTTCAAATAGCGCCACAGCGGTTCCTGTTTTTGCTGTGGACGAACAAAACCAATATATTAGTGAAGA
TAATGCAATCCGTATTAATTCGTGGATGGATTATCTTAATCTGATTGGCAATTTTAATAATGAAGACAAA
TTAGATGTTTCTGTGCGTGCTTATTTTGCCAATGGAGGTGGATATTGTTATCTCGTCAAAACAACGAGTT
TAGAAAAAATTATTCCAACCTTGGATGATGTAACCTTATTGGTTGCTGCGGGCGAAGATATTAAAACGAC
AGTAGATGTTTTATGTCAGCCAGGAAAAGGGTTATTCGCAGTCTTTGATGGCCCTGAAACAGAGTTGACT
ATCAACGGTGCGGAAGAGGCAAAACAAGCCTATACCGCCACACCATTCGCTGCGGTTTATTATCCTTGGT
TGAAAGCGGATTGGGCTAACATAGATATTCCACCCAGTGCAGTGATGGCGGGAGTTTATGCATCGGTGGA
TTTATCCCGTGGTGTATGGAAAGCGCCTGCCAATGTTGCGTTGAAAGGGGGCCTGGAACCTAAATTTTTA
GTCACGGATGAATTGCAGGGTGAATATAACACTGGCCGCGCTATCAATATGATTCGTAATTTCAGTAACA
CAGGTACTACGGTTTGGGGTGCAAGAACCCTGGAAGATAAAGACAATTGGCGTTATGTTCCAGTGCGACG
CTTGTTTAATTCTGTGGAGCGGGATATCAAGCGTGCCATGAGCTTTGCTATGTTCGAGCCTAATAATCAG
CCTACTTGGGAGCGGGTACGGGCGGCGATTAGCAACTACCTTTATAGCCTGTGGCAACAGGGGGGATTAG
CTGGCAGCAAAGAAGAAGACGCTTATTTTGTGCAAATTGGTAAAGGTATAACGATGACACAGGAGCAGAT
TGATGCAGGGCAAATGATTGTTAAAGTCGGTTTGGCTGCTGTACGGCCTGCGGAATTTATCATTCTCCAG
TTTACGCAAGATGTAGAACAGCGTTAATCATATGATTATGAGGAGTTATCATGTCTGCTATTCTGAAAGC
GCCTGGCGTTTATATTGAAGAAGACGCTTCCCTAGCGTTGTCTGTCAGTAACAGCGCGACTGCCGTGCCT
GTTTTTATCGGAAAATTTACTCCGACAGTGGTTGATTCAATCCAAGTCTGTACCCGTATCAGCAACTGGC
TTGAATTCACTTCCTCTTTTTCCCTAGCTCCAACAGTTGAGATTGTTGTCCAATCTAACACTGAATCTGA
ATCTGAATCTGAAACTTACCACTATATTGAGACAATCAATCTATCTCCAGCTGTGGAAGCATTGCGACTC
TATTTTCAAAATGGCGGAGGAGCTTGCTATATCTACCCATTAAATGATGCTGAAGATGAATTGGTTCTGG
CGGCCATACCAGAAGTCATTGAACAGAAAGGTGATATTACTCTGTTGGTTTGCCCGGAACTCGATCTGGA
TTACAAAACTAAGATCTATGGCGCAGTGAGCTCACTGTTGAATGATAACAAAGTGGGCTATTTCCTGATT
GCGGATAGCAATGATGGAGAATCTGTGTCAGGAGTATGGAATAGTGCTAAGGCCGCCGCCTATTATCCCC
AGTTGGAAACTAACCTAAAATTTTCCACGTTGCCTGGGGATAAGGACATTCGTATCAGCGGTTATCAGGA
TGATGATGAAACACATAAACCGAAAAACTTGGATGAGCTCAGGACAATCAACGAGGCGTTGGCACAGGAT
ATTGATGCAAGATTGCTCGAGGAGAAACAACGTGCTGTCATCATTCCGCCAAGTGCTGCCATTGCGGGCA
TTTATTGCCAAACGGATAATCGTCGCGGTGTTTGGAAAGCGCCAGCCAACGTTGCGCTCACAGGGATCGG
GAGTTTGCTTGATAAGGTAGACGATGAACGGCAGGGAGAGATGAATGACAAGGGAATCAATGTCATCCGT
TCATTTACCGACCGTGGTTTTATGGTCTGGGGAGCCCGTACTTGTGTGGACGCTGCCAACATCAGCTGGC
GTTATATTCCTGTTCGTCGCCTGTTCAATTCCGTTGAACGAGATATCCGCCAGGCGCTACGCGCTGTGTT
GTTTGAAACTAATAGTCAGCCTACCTGGGTACGTGCTAAGGCTGCCGTTGATCAATATCTTTATACCCTT
TGGCAGAAAAATGCATTGATGGGTGCTCGCCCGGAAGAAGCTTATTTTGTGCAAATTGGTCAGGATATCA
CCATGTCCGAGGCTGATATTAAACAGGGTAAGATGATCATGACTGTTGGTTTGGCAGCAGTGCGGCCAGC
TGAGTTCATCATTCTGCAATTTACGCAGGATGTTGTTCAGTAATCTCCATGACTAAACGCCAGGCACTGT
ATTGACAGTGCCTACTCTAACCATCTTGGAGGAGGTGATGATGATGGAGAGACTCCAACCGGGTGTGACT
TTAACAGAAAGTATAATCACGATGGGTCAGCAAGAGATACCCAGTGCTGTGCCGGTGTTTATTGGTTACA
CCGTTCGTTATCCGGAACAATCGGAAGCATCAGTCCGTATCGACAGTTTGGCCGAGTATACCAGCCTGTT
TGGTGACGACCATGTGATGATGTTTGCTGTCAGGCACTATTTTGATAATGGCGGGCAACAGGCATTTGTT
TTACCCCTGAAGGACAATATGCCATCAGTGGAGATGACCACAGCTGAAGCGGAAAATCTGATAGCCGCAT
TGCGCTCTGCTACGGTTAGCGAAGCCATTGGTGGGCATAGTCAGATTACACTGATTTTGGTACCGGATAT
GGCTCGGCTTAATGACAGTGATATTGATGACTCCTCAACCCAGGTAAGCCTGTGGTCCCAAGGCTGGGAG
GCGCTGCTGCAATTGAGTCAGGTTAGGCCCAACCTCTTTGTGCTGTTAGATGCGCCGGATAATGTTGAAC
AGGCGCAGAAGTGTATGACAACGCTATCGTCAGATTATCGTCAATGGGGGGCAGCATATTGGCCTCGTCT
GGAAACTACCTATCAGAAAGAAATATCTGGCAAGGACAATGAATCTCAGGGAATTTTCCAGGGGACTGTT
CTGTCACCCACAGCCGCGGTCGCAGCGGTAATTCAACGCACGGATAACGACGCGGGTGTTTGGAAAGCAC
CGGCCAATATTGCCTTATCCCAGGTTATTCGACCTGTTAAATCTTATCTTCAGGGAAGTGTACTGTTTAA
CAGCAGCGGCACTTCGCTCAATGTGATCCGCAGTTTCCCAGGTAAGGGCATACGGGTATGGGGATGCCGC
ACTCTGGAAAACACGGATAATACGCAGTGGCGCTATCTGCAAACACGTCGGCTGGTTTCCTATGTAACAG
CGCATTTGACCCAATTGGCTCGCATGTATGTCTTCGAGCCAAATAATGAACTTACCTGGATGAAGTTAAA
AGGACAAAGTTACAACTGGTTACGGCAATTATGGTTGCAGGGTGGCTTGTATGGTTCACAGGAGGATGAG
GCATTTAACATTCTGTTAGGCGTAAACGAGACGATGACTGAGGATGATGTTCGTGCAGGAAAAATGATCA
TGAAAGTTGAGTTGGCTGTGTTGTTTCCTGCCGAATTTATTGAGATCAGTTTGGTGTTTAATACCCAAAC
AGAGGCGCTGTCTTAAGAAGGAAAAAGTACGATGAACGATTATTACACACCCGTGGTATCCCATCGTTTT
ATGGCGAGTTTTATTTTTAACCGCATTCCCGATCCGCTGGATATTCGTTTTCAGCGTATCTCTGGCCTTA
GTCGGGAACTACAGGTGACTCAGTACAGTGAGGGAGGAGAAAATGCCCGTAATAACTATTTAGCTGAGAA
AATCCAACACGGTACGTTGACTTTGGAACGGGGCGTGATGACAGTCTCGCCATTGACCTGGATGTTTGAT
CGGGTATTGAGTGGTGAAAAAATCGCTTATGCCGATGTGGTGGTGATGCTACTGAATGAAAATTCACTGC
CATTGTCCAGTTGGACGTTGAGCAATGCGCTGCCGGTACGCTGGCAAACCAGCGACTTTGACGCTAACAG
CAATGCCATATTGGTGAATACCCTTGAATTGCGTTACCAGGATATGCGCTGGCTTGGAGTCAAAATATGA
CAGTAGAAATCAGAGAGTTACTTATCCAGGCAAAGGTAGTGCCATCAACACGACCGACTGAATCAGAACG
GCAAAACCATTCTTTGATACAGGAAAGTCTGGATGAGGCGACTTGGGTGGAAACGATAAAACGCGAAGTG
TTGGCCGCATTACGCGATGAGGAAGGGTGGCGTCCATGAGTCTGATTGAACGTGGTTTAGCTAAGCTGAC
AATTAATGCTTATAAGGATAGGGAAGGGAAGATACGGGCAGGAACGTTGCAGGCCATGTATAACCCTGAC
TCCTTGCAACTGGATTACCAAACGGATTATCAGCAATCCCAAGCGATTAATAGCGAAAAGCAAAGTAGCA
TTTATGTACAGGCCAAGCCCGCAGGGTTATCACTTGAATTAATTTTTGATGCCACGATGCCGGGTAACAA
AACCCCCATTGAAGAGCAGCTCATGCAGCTCAAGCAACTGTGCAGTGTGGATGCAACCAGTAACGAGACG
CGATTCCTGCAAGTTAAATGGGGCAAAATGCGTTGGGAAAGTCGGGGTTACTTTGCTGGCAGGGCCAAGA
GTTTGTCTGTGAATTACACTTTGTTTGATCGTGATGCGACTCCCTTGAGGGTACGGGTAATATTGGCATT
AGTGGCTGATGAAAGTCTGGTGTTGCAGGAGACTGAACAAAATCTGCAATCTCCGGCAAAAATCGCATTA
CGCATACAGGATGGGGTATCTCTGGCTCTGATGGCAGCCAGTACGGCATCAACATTGTCAGGCGGTGTGG
ATTATCTGACGCTGGCCTGGCAAAACGGTCTGGATAATCTCAATGGGTTCGTTCCGGGTGAAATATTGCA
GGCCACCAGGGGAGACGAATCATGAGCCACCAACTGAAAATTATTGCAGATGGTAAGGCACTGTCACTTT
TGGCCGCGGTAGATGTGGACACCTGTTATCGGGTTAACAGTATACCTTCTGCGACATTGAAACTGAGCGT
ACCGGATAGGCCACTCTCTTCTTTCAGTCAGACGGATGTTCAGACAGAACTGGCCCACTGTCAGGTAGGG
AAAACCCTGCGTCTGGAATTGATTGATGGTAGCAAAAAATGGGTGCTGTTTAATGGTCTTATTACCCGTA
AGGCTCTGAGAATTAAGAATAAGCAATTATTGCTCACTCTGGTTGTCAAGCATCGGTTGCAACTGATGGT
GGATACCCAGCATTCACAGCTGTTTAAAGACAAAAGCGAAAAAGCGATCTTAAGCACGCTATTGAATCAG
ACCGGAATCAATGCTCGCTTCGGAAAGATAGCGGCGTTAGATCAAAAGCATGAACAGATGGTGCAATTTC
GTTGTTCAGACTGGCATTTTCTGTTGTGCCGACTGTCGGCAACCGGTGCATGGTTGTTACCTGCCATAGA
AGACGTTCAGTTTGTTCAACCTGATGCTCTGAAATCAAACTCAGCCTATACCTTGAAGAGCAGGGGGGAT
GAGAACAAAGACATCGTTGTCAAGGATGCTTACTGGCAGTTTGACAATCAAATCAACCCCGCTTTGCTGG
AAGTCAGTGGCTGGGATATCAGTAAGCAGCAGGTACAATCAGGCGGTCGCTACGGAAAAATCGCGTTGGG
TAAGGCGGCACTCTCTCCTGATGGATTGGCATCCCTTAATAAAACGGGTTGGGACATTTGTTATAGCAGT
CCGTTAACAACCCAGGAAAGCGGTTATCTGGCACAGGGATTATTGCTTAACCAGCGCATTTCTGGGGTGA
CAGGAGAATTTTTGCTCAAAGGAGATGGGCGTTACCAGTTGGGAGACAACATTCAGCTGACTGGATTTGG
TTCACAGTTAGATGGTACGGCAAGCATTACTGAGGTTCGCCACCGTCTTAATCGGCGAATTGATTGGGAA
ACCACGGTGAGCATTGGTTTACAACATGAATATTTGCCGATATTACCTGATGCTCCCGAACTACATATTG
CGACAGTAGCGAAATATCAGCAGGACAGTGCGGTGTTAAACCGTATCCCCATTATTCTGCCGGTACTGAA
TCGTCCCAATGAATTTTTGTGGGCCAGATTGGGGAAACCTTATGCTAGCCATGAAAGCGGTTTCTGTTTT
TACCCAGAGCCAGGTGACGAAGTTATTATTGGTTTTTTTGAAAATGATCCGCGTTATCCAGTTATTTTAG
GTGCTATGCATAATCCGAAAAATAAGGCCCCTTTTGAACCAACCCAAGATAATAGGGAAAAAGTATTGAT
CGTTAAAAAAGGTGAAGCGCAACAACAATTAGTCATTGATGGCAAAGAGAAAATGATCCGAATTAATGCG
GGTGAAAATCAAATAATGCTTCAGCAAGATAAAGACATTTCTCTGTCAACGAAAAAAGAATTAACACTGA
AAGCGCAGACAATGAATGCCACGATGGATAAATCATTGGCAATGTCCGGGAAAAACAGTGTTGAAATCAA
AGGCGCAAAAATTAATCTTACCCAATGAAAGGTGACGATGAATGGAAAATCAAATACTGACACAACTCTA
TGGTCGTGGTTGGGCTTTTCCTCCGGTCTTTTCCCTTGAAAAGGGGGTAGAGATGGCTGAAGGGGCGGAA
GATGTGAGACAAAGTTTGCAGATTCTGTTTAGTACTGAGCCGGGGGAACGTCTTATGCGTGAAAATTATG
GCTGCGGATTAAATGATTTTATGTTTGAAAATATCCGCAATGAACTTATTGCTGAAATTGAATCCCATAT
CCATGACAACGTATTACGATATGAACCCCGGGCTGATATGACTGATATTCAGGTTCGTCAATCCCCTGGC
ATGGGGAATACTTTGCAAGTGCAGGTCATGTATCGCCTGAGAGGGAGTGATATCAATCAACAAATCCAGG
GAGTACTTGCACTGAGTGAAGGCCGGGTGACGGAGGTAGTATGAGTGAAGCGATTGTGGTGGATGGTGAC
GTGTTACAGTTTGATCCCAACTTTGGCAATCGGCAGGTGACGGTTCCCAGCCCAGGAAAAATTAGCGGCA
CAGGACATGCGCAGGTAAGTGGAAAAAAAGTGTGTATTCTGGGGGATGAGAAACAGGTCAGGGTTTCTGC
AACCTATATTACAACAACACATACTACGCCGGGAACAGGAACCATTACTATCAGTGCTCTGGATGCTGGC
CAGCAGGCCCTTCAGTGTACCAGTGGGGCGGCTTTAATTATCAAGGGGCAGCAATTTACGGCGATGTTTA
CGCCTGAATTGCCAGCCATGAATAATACAGTGACTCCGCCACAACCGGATGTTACGACACCTTCATCAGG
AAAAGGACGTTTTATCACTCAACAAAATTTTGCTACCGTAAATGGTGGTTCAGGTGGTGGTGGTAGCGGT
GGTGGCGGTTCTGGCGGTGGCGGTAGTGGCGGAGGTGGAAGCGGAGGCGGTGGCAGTGGTGGTGATTATA
AGGACGATGACGATAAGGATCCCAAGAAAAAGCGCAAGGTAGGTGGCTCTGGCGGTAGCCCGAGCAAAAA
GAATGGTCGTAGCGGTCCGCAGCCGCATAAACGTTGGGTTTTTACCCTGAATAATCCGAGCGAAGATGAA
CGTAAAAAGATTCGTGATCTGCCGATTAGCCTGTTCGATTATTTCATTGTTGGTGAAGAAGGCAACGAAG
AAGGTCGTACACCGCATCTGCAGGGTTTTGCAAATTTTGTTAAAAAGCAGACCTTTAACAAAGTGAAATG
GTATCTGGGTGCCCGTTGCCATATTGAAAAAGCAAAAGGCACCGATCAGCAGAACAAAGAATATTGTAGC
AAAGAAGGTAACCTGCTGATGGAATGTGGTGCACCGCGTAGCCAGGGTCAGCGTGGCTCTTAGAGTATTG
ACTGAATTAAATAGAATTAACGAAGGTGTAAATAATTATTTATTTGCTGACGAATCGCTGTGACAAATAA
ACACAGGTGATGTTATGGAATTAAATGAGTTAACTAACAAATTGTCAAATTTGGTGCCAATGACCGATTT
TAAATTAGATAATCGAGCCAGTTTGCAATTGCTTAAATATATTGAAGCGTATACGAAGATAATACCCTTT
AATTCTGGCGATAAATATTGGAATGACTTTTTCTTTATGTCAGGAAATACGCCAGAGAAACTTGCAAAAT
TATATCAGAAAGAAATAGAACCCAATGGGGAGTTATTACCTCAGCAGGCTTTTTTGTTGGCGGTTTTGCG
TTTATTGGAAACACCAATATCCTTATTAAATGTATTACCTGCTGCTCATCGTGAGCTCTATTATCGGGAG
CTTTTAGGCTTGTCTTCCCATGCGGCACAGCCTGATCAGGTTGCTTTATCTATGGAACTGAATTCGACAG
TGATGGAACAGCTGCTCCCTGAAGGAACCCTGTTTGAGGCTGGTCAGGATGAACAAGGCAATGCATTGCA
ATATGCCCTGGATGCCAGTTTGCTGGCTAATCGTGGATATATCAGTGACTTGCGCTGGTTACGGAATGAC
GGGGAAAAGCAATGGGTTACTTCTGCTCCATGGGATTTACAGGCACAGGTGTCACTGCCGTCTGATGGGA
TACGATTATTTGGTAAGACAAATAGTGATCAGCAGGTATTTGGTGGGGTGTTGATAACGTCATCACTTCT
GGCGATGGAAGCGGGGATAAGGAAGATCATTGTTACTTTTGAGCAGGAGATGAACACCCAAGAACTGGTG
GCACAGGTCAGCAGTGGAAATCAATGGCTAACATTGACGTCTGAGGTAAATAAGAAAGAGGTCACACTGA
CACTGTCAGACAAAGAACCGGCAATCAGTGCGCCAGAGGATCTGGATAATCTCTTTTTCACGCAACCGGT
ACTCAGGCTACAGGGAAAGGATAGTCAGGCACTGCCGGAGGTGACGGGTATCAGCGTTTCGGAAAAGGAT
GATACTAAGGATACCTCTTTTGAGATGTATCACTTAACACCATTTGGTTATAGCAGTGATATAGAGCCAT
TGGAGGAAAATCCAGCGTTATATTTAGGCTTTACTGATGTAAAGCCAGGGCAAACACTGGCGCTGTATTG
GAAATTAAAATCCCCGCAGCAACCAACCGTTTCCTGGTATTACCTGGATCAACATAATCAATGGGCTGAA
TTGGATTCATGGGTCAGTGATGGAACCCAGAATCTGTATCAGGATGGTACTTGGCACGTTGAGTTGCCTG
TGGATGCATCCAATCAGGCAGAGCAGATGCCAGTTGGACGCTATTGGTTGCGGGCAGTGGTGGAGGTACC
CGCTCATGAGGGGGCGTTGGGGAAGGCTCCTTGGCTATATGGTCTAATCTATAACGCCATGACGGCAACC
TTGGTTAATGTAGATAGCATCAGTGACAGCCATTTCTTAACCCCTTTGCCTGCCAGCAGCATACAGCGGC
CCGTTGAACCCATCATTGTGTTGGCATCGGTCAACCAGCCTTGGGCATCATGGGGTGGACGTATACCTGA
ATCCTACAGTGCCTTTTTTGAACGGATAGCTCAAAACCTGTCTCATCGAAACCGGTCCTTAACCTGGGGA
AATATGGTGACATTACTCAAAGAGCGTTATGTCAGCATCTTTGATGTTAAGTATCCAGGTAATGATGAAC
TCACCAGAGTGCCAGCATTGGAGCAGCAGCAACTAACAGTGATTCCAGCAAACCGGTACAACGATAGCGA
TGATTCTCTGCGTCCGGTACTGAATCCTGCTCGTCTGCAAGAGATGGCTGATTGGTTGCAGCAGAAAGAC
TCTCCCTGGGCCTCTATTGAGGTCAGGAATCCAGAATACTTGGATGTGAAAATCCATTACGAGGTGATTT
TTAAACCTGATGTGAACGAAGATTTTGGCTATCGCCAGCTACAGCAGCAACTGTGTGAGGTGTATATGCC
TTGGAGCATAGATGAGCAGCGGCCCGTTGTATTGAATAACAGCATTAATTATTTCCAGTTGTTAGCCACT
ATTCAACAGCAACCGCTGGTTGAGCGAGTCACTCGTCTGACACTACATCGGGCTGATTCTTCTGATGAGA
GTGATGGTACAGCATCTGTGGAAGCCAAAGATAATGAAGTGCTTATTTTAGTCTGGGAAGAGGACGATAA
TCTGCAATACCGAGGAAATGACTATGAGTAATCAGGATGCACTGTTTCATAGCGTTAAAGACGATATTCA
CTTTGATACCTTGCTGGAACAAGCTCATCAGGTGATTGAAAAACAGGCTGAAAAACTGTGGAGTGATACG
GCAGAGCATGATCCGGGTATCACATTTTTGCAGGGAATCAGTTACGGTGTGTCAGATTTGGCTTACCGAC
ATACATTACCCCTGAAAGATTTACTGACTCCGGCGCCGGATGAGCAGCAGCAAGAGGGAATTTTTCCTGC
CGAATTTGGCCCGCATAATACACTGACTTGTGGGCCGGTGACAGCGGATGATTATCGCAAGGCATTGTTA
GATCTACACAGCAGCGACAGCCTGGATGGTACTCAGCAGGATGAGGGGGATTTTCTGTTCCGGAGTGTGC
AACTGGTGCGTGAACCGGAAAAACAGCGTTATACCTATTGGTATGATGCAACCAAGAGGGAATATAGCTT
TGTCAACAGTGAAGGGGCTAAAGAGTTTACCTTGCGGGGGAATTACTGGTTGTATCTGGAACCAACCCGT
TGGACTCAGGGTAATATTGCCGCTGCTACCAGACAACTGACAGAATTTTTGACTAAAAATCGCAATATTG
GTGAATCTGTCAGCAACATTATCTGGCTACAACCGGTTGATCTGCCACTGTTGCTGGATGTTGAACTGGA
TGATGATGTAGGTGCACAGGATGTCCCCGGTATTTTTGCGGCGGTGTATAGCACCGCAGAGCAGTATCTG
ATGCCTGGAGCACAGCGTTACCGTACGGAAGTACTGCAAAATGCTGGGATGAGCAATGATCAAATCTTCG
AAGGTCCATTATTGGAACATGGCTGGATACCAGAGCTGCCGGCAGCCCGTGATTATACTCAAAGGCTCAC
TCTCAATCTTAGCCGGTTGGTAAATAGTCTGCTTGAGATTGAGGGCATTAAACATGTGAATCGTCTTCGT
CTGGATGATAGCTTCGATAAAACTGCTATTGAACCCGTTAAGGGGGATACCTGGTCGTGGTCGATCAAAG
AGGGCTATTATCCACGTCTTTGGGGAGAAGACCCACTTAACCAATTGGCGCAACAAAATGGCCCGCTTAG
GGTGATAGCCAAAGGAGGGATTAGCGTCAGTGTGAGTAAAGAGCAAATCCAGGCCAGTTTACCCAGTCAA
TCACTGATTCAAAATGAGCCGGTAATATTGGCTTACGGCCAGCACCGTGACGTTGGCAGCTATTATCCCG
TCAGTGATACTTTGCCGCCTTGCTATGGACTACAACATTCTTTGTCTGAAAGTGAACACTTATTGCCACT
TCATCAATTTATGTTGCCATTTGAACAATTATTGGCCTGTGGTTGTCAACAGATAGCCATGCTCCCGCGG
TTACTGGCTTTTCAGCGCGAAGGTTATGAGGTTTGGGGTGATCAGTGGCCCTTTAAGTCAGGCTCAGTGA
ATGATGACGCCCATCAAGATTATGCCCCTGCATTAAAGGATTTGTTAGGACAGATTGCGCTGGATAGTGA
TCATGAATTGGATATTATTAATTACTTGCTGGGTTACTTTGGCACACAGCGGGCACCGCGTACCTTTACG
ACACAACTCGATGATTTTCGTGCGGTCCAACAGGGTTATCTGGCCCAGCAACCGACATTGACTTACCACC
GCTCCAATATTCGTATCGATCAGGTATCGTCGCTACAAAAACGTATTGCTGCTCGCATGGGGCTGGGCGG
TGAGTTGTTTAAACCTCAACCGGATCTGAGCCAACTGCCTTTTTATTTGATTGAACATCGAGCGTTGCTG
CCAGTCAAACCCAATAGTCAGTTTGATAAGGAACAGAAACCAGCCTCGGTGACAGAGGAGGGGGGCAGCC
AAACAGGTCAACATTATGTGGTCATTGAACAGAAGGGCATTGATGGCAAGCTGACACAGGGGCAAGTGAT
CAATTTAATTCTGTATGAAGGAGAGCAGGGAGAAACCCAATTTACGATACGCGGTCAGATGGTATTCAAA
ACCGAGGGGGATAAGTTTTGGTTGGATGTGAATAATAGTGCGCAACTGGAATATAATCTGGCGCGGGTAA
TGACAGCAGCCAAGGCGAGTAAACTCTTTTGGCAAAACAGCCCGGTATGGATGGAGGATATGGGCTATCG
TCTGGCCTATGCTAGTGACCAATCCTCATTGCCTGTGAATCAACGGCGCTTGACCCGCACAGTGCAAACT
CCATTCCCGCCGATGGTTGTTGTAGGTAGCGAAATCACCCTGTTAAAGCAGGTGGGGATAGTCAATTTAA
AAAAAGCGGAGTCAGAAAAACTTTATGCAAAAGTTGTTAGCTTTGATCGCATTGAAGGGACCTTGATTAT
TGAGCGTTTGGGTAATTCCACTCTGGCTTTTCCTACCTCGGAAGAGGCGTGGCGGTATAGTTGGTATTTT
TCGGGGGAGAAATATGAAAGGACTGACCGCTTTTCATTTGTGATTAGCGTAGTAGTGAACAGTGACTTAA
TTAAATTGCCCGGTGTTGATCCCTATAAATTGGAAGAATGGGTGAAAGAAACGATTCTTACCGAATTTCC
AGCTCATATTTCTATGATTATCCATTGGATGGATCGGGAAGCCTTTTTAAATTTCGCCAATACCTATCAG
CGTTGGCAAAATAATGGTACGCCACTGGGGGATGCGGCTTATTCCATTCTAGAAAGTTTGACACTTGGTA
AATTGCCATCTGCCTTAAAAGGTGTTGGCACAATGCGTATTGCCACATCTAGTCAAAGAGAAGAAGTGGT
GGGTAGTAATGGTGATCAATGGAATACAGATGGAATAACCCAGAATGAATTATTCTATGTTCCTAAAGAG
AGCTAGGAAAAATAAATATCTGCCACTAATGATGTTGAATTAAATATGTTTTCTGGAGTTAATCATGAAC
GAAACTCGTTATAATGCAACTGTACAAGAACAACAAACATTATCTAATCCAAAAGCTGTTGGACCTGACA
TCGATAAATTAAAGGATAAATTTAAAGAGGGCAGTATTCCCCTGCAAACCGATTTCAATGAGTTAATTGA
TATTGCCGATATTGGACGTAAAGCCTGTGGTCAAGCGCCACAACAAAATGGCCCAGGAGAAGGATTGAAA
TTGGCTGATGACGGTACGCTTAATTTAAAAATAGGCACTTTTTCCAATAAAGACTTTTCTCCATTAATAT
TAAAAGATGATGTTTTATCTGTAGATCTTGGTAGTGGTCTGACTAATGAAACCAATGGAATCTGTGTCGG
TCAGGGCGATGGTATTACAGTTAACACTAGCAATGTAGCTGTAAAACAAGGTAACGGAATTAGCGTTACT
AGTAGTGGTGGTGTTGCCGTTAAAGTTAGTGCTAATAAGGGACTTAGCGTTGATAGTAGTGGTGTTGCAG
TTAAAGTTAATACTGATAAGGGAATTAGCGTTGATGGTAATGGTGTTGCAGTTAAAGTTAATACTAGTAA
AGGAATTAGCGTTGATAATACAGGTGTTGCAGTTATAGCTAATGCTAGTAAGGGAATTAGCGTTGATGGT
AGTGGTGTTGCAGTTATAGCTAATACTAGTAAAGGAATTAGCGTTGATGGTAGTGGTGTTGCAGTTATAG
CTAATACTAGTAAAGGAATTAGCGTTGATAATACAGGTGTTGCAGTTATAGCTAATGCTAGTAAGGGAAT
TAGCGTTGATGGTAGTGGTGTTGCAGTTATAGCTAATACTAGTAAAGGAATTAGCGTTGATGGTAGTGGT
GTTGCAGTTATAGCTAATACTAGTAAAGGAATTAGCGTTGATAGTAGTGGTGTTGCAGTTAAAGTTAAAG
CTAATGGCGGAATTAAAGTAGATGCTAATGGTGTTGCAATTGATCCTAATAATGTACTCCCCAAGGGAGT
GATTGTAATGTTCTCTGGCAGTACTGCACCAACTGGTTGGGCGTTATGTGATGGCAATAATGGTACACCA
AATTTAATCGATCGATTTATTTTAGGTGGGAAAGGGACTGATATTAATGGAGTGAGTACTAATACAGCTT
CAGGTACTAAAAATAGTAAGTTATTCGATTTCAGTTCTGATGAAGCTACATTAACTATTGATGGTAAAAC
ACTGGGGAGAGGCGGTTCTGGCGGCGGTGGTTCTGGCGGTAACGATAAACTGACCCTGTGGACCACACCG
GCACCGAGTCCGAATTGTCGTCTGAATGCAGAAAAAGATGCAAAACTGACACTGGTTCTGACCAAATGTG
GTAGCCAGATTCTGGCAACCGTTAGCGTTCTGGCAGTTAAAGGTAGCCTGGCACCGATTAGCGGCACCGT
TCAGAGCGCACATCTGATTATTCGTTTTGATGAAAATGGCGTGCTGCTGAATAATAGCTTTCTGGATCCG
GAATATTGGAATTTTCGTAATGGTGATCTGACCGAAGGCACCGCATATACCAATGCAGTTGGTTTTATGC
CGAATCTGAGCGCATATCCGAAAAGCCATGGTAAAACCGCAAAAAGCAATATTGTTAGCCAGGTGTATCT
GAACGGCGATAAAACAAAACCGGTTACACTGACCATTACACTGAATGGCACCCAAGAAACCGGTGATACC
ACACCGAGCGCCTATAGCATGAGCTTTAGCTGGGATTGGAGCGGTCATAACTATATCAATGAAATTTTTG
CGACCAGCAGCTACACCTTTAGCTATATTGCACAAGAAGGTGGCTCTGGTGGTGGTGGTTCAGGTGGTCA
CGATCATGATATTAAGATAACGGGCACAGGAAAACATTCTCACAAAAACAAAGTAACAGTCCCTTATTAT
ATTCTGGCTTTCATCATAAAGCTTTAATATATATGAAAAATTGAAAATATAAATTATCCATTAATAATAA
AGAGGATATTAGCATGACTTCGGAGCCAAATCTGTTAAACCGGATTACAATTACTATTGAAGCTAATAAT
CAACAAGTAGCTAGAAAAGTATTGCATGGCTCCTTGCTTAATCAAGCTAATATAAATAAATTATTTAATT
CATACTTTAATGAATATGAAATTAATAGGGGTGTTTATTTAGAAACATTAATCCTGAATCTTGGTACGAT
AAATTTCCATGATTTTAATTCATTGTTTCCTACTCTCCTAAAAGCTGCATTGAATAAAGAATTCAGTCAA
TATCAGATAAACAACCATAGGGAAGAAATGCTATTTAATGAGACAATATCAAATCAAGCTACTGATAAGT
CTTACATATTTGGCGATAACAAATTAATTGATGCAGAGAATTTCATTCACTTTTTATATCAAAAGCATTC
CACATTAAATCTAGTAGAAGCAATGGGAAATAATGGTATTGAAAAATTAACAAATCAGTTAACACAAATA
GAAAATAAATTTGCGTTATTATTGGCAAAAAGTTGTTTGTCTGAGGAAGGCTTAAAACGACTCTTGGCTA
TCAAACAACCCGATTTATTAATCGCTATCAATCGCAGATTATCTGAAAGAATAAATAGACCACAATATCA
GGAGAAGCTTGTTTCCTGCGGACAACTGATATTTAGTGCTCTGGGATATATACAACAGTACAATATACAG
GAAATTCCTAAACCGGATGAAAAAGTTATTGCACGCATAACAACTGAACTTAATAATAATGGTTTGCTTA
ATACAATACCTATTATTACACTATTTCGTCAGAGTGGGATTAACGATTCATCACTAAATGATTGGCTAAA
GAAAATCTGGCAGGTGAGATCAATTTCACAGTTATGCAGAAAGTATCTTTCTGCTAAGGAATACCAATAT
CTGTCAGAACATTTTGTTTCAAAGAGCGTCGATAAAAATAGATATGATGAAGAGCCCGTAAATCAGAGCA
TATTATCAAGGTTGAATAATAATTCCATTAAAGAAGGAAATAATCACAGTCAACTCTGTACTCTCAGTAG
ACTATATTCTGAACCCGTTGTATTACCTGAACAAACCATTCTACGTCAGGTTAGTAATACAGTAGATCAG
AGCATATTATCAAGGTTGAATAATGCCTCCATTAAAGAAGGAAATAACCAAAGTCAACTTCGCACTCTCA
GTAGACTATATTCTGAGCCCGTTGCATTACCTGAACAAACCATTCCACGTCAGGTTAGTAATACAGGTAT
ATTAATTCTATGGCCAATGCTACCTACACTATTTAACCAGCTTGGTCTACTTGAGAAAAAGAAATTTATC
CATCGTCAGGCCCAGTTTAATGCCGTTGATTTTCTTGATTACCTGATTTGGGGAACCGAAGATGTGAAAG
TGGAACGAAAGGTTTTGAATAATGTTCTATGTGGGTTAATGGCTGATGAAATTACTGAACCAATGCCTAT
TGAACCAGAAAAACAATGGATAATAATTCAATGGCTGGACGCTATTATCTCCCAACTTTCTGGCTGGAAA
AAGTTAAGTCGTAATGACGTCCGTCAATTATTTCTACAACGACCAGGAGAATTACTGATCAATGAACAGG
AAATTAAAATCACAATACAGCAACAACCATTTGATGCTCTGTTAACTGATTGGCCGTGGCCAATGAATAT
GGCTTGTTTTAGCTGGTTGAGTCAACCATTAACCATTACGTGGTTATAACCATTGACCACAATGACTTAG
TCTGAGTAAAAAATATGAATATATCGCCTGTTTTTTATGATTCATTGAATCAGGATAACGACCGTGATCT
ATCGTTTTTATTTAGCGAACTGGAACGAATAGATCTCGCTCTTCAACACCATTTTTATTGTGTAGAAAGT
CAGCGAAGTGAGCTCCTGGATGAGTTTCTGCTCACTGAGGCGGAAGTGGTGACCAGGCTGGATAAGCCAC
TTGGTAAACCTCATTGGATAAATGATGATTATCTGGCGATATCGCAAAAGGGCAATGTAAGCCTAATGGC
AGCGTCCAGATTAATGGATCTGATCGAACGCTTTGAACTGACTGATTTTGAGCGCGATGTTTTACTATTA
GGCTTATTGCCCCATTTTGATAGCCGCTATTATCGACTGTTTTCGCTGATTCAAGGGGGACAACAGGGTC
GATTACCTTCTTTTGCGCTGGCATTGGAACTGTTTTGCCACTCGGCGCTGGAGAAACAGGTACAGCAAGC
GAGTTTTCTGCACCGGGCACCTTTGATGGGTTGCCAGCTATTATCCATCGATACTAGTCAAAAAACGCTG
GCCTGGCTCCAGACTCCCTTTATTACTGACAGCGGGGTATATCACTTTTTACTGGGGCATCACTACATTA
TGCCGGCTTTAGAACATTGTGCTGAGTGGTTAACACCGACAGGGATTGGCTGTTATCCTGAAGGATTAAA
ACAAGTACTGGGTAACGTATTGTTATCTGACAACGATAATATTAGACCGATTGTCTTATTACGGGGAATG
GCCGGCAGTGCCAGAGCTTATACCATTACTAATATGATGGCTTCAGAAGGGAAGCAAACACTGCTGGTAG
ATATATCCAAACTTGCTGATAGCGATGAAAAAAACATTATTCTTCAGATAAAGCATATTTTGCGGGAAAC
CCGCATGCATGGAGCATGTTTATTATTACGGAATTTTTGCTTGTTAGTGGAACAGAATAAACAACTATTG
GACTCCCTGTCAGAGTTATTGAATCAACCTGAATTAAGAATTGTTTGCCTGATTGAGCCTTATTCCCCAT
TGGTATGGCTGAAAAAGATACCGGTATTACTGATTGAGATGCCACTTTTAACGCCTGCGGAAAAAGCCAG
ATTGTTAATTGCCAGCTTACCGGATAATTGTTCCGAGGATATTGATACGATAACTTTAAGCCAGCGTTAC
ACTTTTAACCCAGAAACCCTGCCATTGATTTTGCAAGAGGCCCAGCTTTATCAACAGCAGCGAGATCCGC
TGGATATCTTGCAGCAATGCGATATACGCCAGGCATTAAATTTGCGTGCTCAACAAAATTTCGGTCAATT
GGCACAGCGGATTATTCCTAAGCGCTCATTAAAGGATTTATTGGTATCCGATGAGATTGCTCAGCAGTTA
CGGGAAATACTCATAGCAATTAAGTATCGGGAACAGGTTCTGGCGGGAGGGTTTAAAGATAAAATTGCCT
ATGGCACTGGTATCAGCGCCCTGTTTTATGGTGATTCAGGCACTGGAAAAACCATGGCAGCAGAAGTGAT
TGCTGACCACATTGGCGTTGACTTAATAAAAGTGGATTTATCTACAGTAGTGAATAAATACATCGGTGAA
ACAGAAAAAAACTTATCCCGTATTTTCGATTTGGCGGAACAGGATGCAGGGGTATTATTCTTTGATGAAG
CTGACGCACTGTTTGGTAAACGCAGTGAAACTAAAGATTCCCAGGACAGACATGCCAATATTGAAGTTTC
TTACTTATTACAGCGCCTGGAGAATTACCCGGGTCTGGTCATTTTATCCACCAATAATCGTGGTCATTTA
GACAGTGCTTTTAATCGTCGTTTTACTTTCATTACCCGTTTTACTTACCCGGATGAAAAAATCCGTAAAA
AAATGTGGCAGGAAATTTGGCCTAGAAATATAAAAATATCGGAAGATATCGATTTTAACGAATTAGCTCA
ACGAACAAGCGTGACTGGCGCGAATATCCGCAATATTGCTTTATTGTCTTCATTCTTTGCTTCAGAGCAG
GGGAATGATGAAGTCAGTAATGAAAATATTGAAATTGCATTGAAGCGTGAATTAGCTAAAGTCGGACGAT
TAACATTTTAAAAGTTATCACAATGAAAGTATTGAAATATTAAATAAATTTATTACCAAAAAGTTATCAC
GATATAATTTAAGAGAGGTTTTTTATGTTAAACACGCAAACTATTATTGATGTCAATAAGGCAATGGATG
CCATGCTGCGCGCATATCTGAATCAAGATATTGCCATTCGTTTTGATCTACCTGAATTGGATACTATGCA
ATCTGATGCGATGGTAAGTATCTTTCTTTATGACATTCATGAAGATTTACAGCTTCGCTCGGCAGAATCA
AGAGGGTTTGATGTTTATGCCGGGAGGTTATTGCCTGGTTGGGTAAATATTAAATGTAACTATCTGATTA
CCTATTGGGAAGCTTCTAAGCCAGCGACTGATGCCAGCAGTCCGGATAGCCAACCTGATAACCAGGCAAT
ACAAGTGATGTCACAAGTATTAAATGCCTTGATTAATAATCGTCAATTGGCAGGTATTCCTGGTGCTTAT
ACTCAGGTTGTACCGCCTAAAGAGAGTTTAAATAGCCTGGGGAATTTCTGGCAATCACTGGGTAATCGCC
CACGGCTTTCTCTCAATTATTCAGTGACAGTACCTGTTAGCCTAAACGATGGTCAGGATAGCGCGACTCC
GGTTACCGCGGTTTCTTCTACAGTGGAACAAACGGCATCGCTCAGTCAAGAAGTGGTTAGTCATGCTTTA
CGCGAATTACTCATTACGGAATTAGGAGGAGGAGAGGATAACCGGTTGGTACTGAGTAAAGTTGAATTAT
CCGCAGTGAAAGAGACGATGACTCAAGACAGTCCGGCTCAGATGATTATATTGTTGTCTGTTTCAGGCAT
TACACGACAGGAATATTTGAAAGAAATTGATAATATCTTTGATCGTTGGGTAAATAATGCTGAAGTTATT
ACCACTATTGATGATTGTGGGATTAGAATTGAAAGTATAACGAAAGATAATCTTGTAGGAATTTAAATTT
TTTTAATTAAATAAAGGAATTAATATTGATTTGATAGAGCATGTAATCAATAACTTCTATGAAAATGTTG
AAAAACAATACACGGAAACACTTAACTTACAATTAAATTGTTAAAG
